>Addgene plasmid #146463 | pAc5.1B-HA-DmHPat_57-499_H | depositor full sequence | sequence record 288908 | Full Sequence
CTTCAAGGAATTAATTCTATATTCTAAAAACACAAATGATACTTCTAAAAAAAATCATGAATGGCATCAA
CTCTGAATCAAATCTTTGCAGATGCACCTACTTCTCATTTCCACTGTCACATCATTTTTCCAGATCTCGC
TGCCTGTTATGTGGCCCACAAACCAAGACACGTTTTATGGCCATTAAAGCTGGCTGATCGTCGCCAAACA
CCAAATACATATCAATATGTACATTCGAGAAAGAAGCGATCAAAGAAGCGTCTTCGGGCGAGTAGGAGAA
TGCGGAGGAGAAGGAGAACGAGCTGATCTAGTATCTCTCCACAATCCAATGCCAACTGACCAACTGGCCA
TATTCGGAGCAATTTGAAGCCAATTTCCATCGCCTGGCGATCGCTCCATTCTTGGCTATATGTTTTTCAC
CGTTCCCGGGGCCATTTTCAAAGACTCGTCGGTAAGATAAGATTGTGTCACTCGCTGTCTCTCTTCATTT
GTCGAAGAATGCTGAGGAATTTCGCGATGACGTCGGCGAGTATTTTGAAGAATGAGAATAATTTGTATTT
ATACGAAAATCAGTTAGTGGAATTTTCTACAAAAACATGTTATCTATAGATAATTTTGTTGCAAAATATG
TTGACTATGACAAAGATTGTATGTATATACCTTTAATGTATTCTCATTTTCTTATGTATTTATAATGGCA
ATGATGATACTGATGATATTTTAAGATGATGCCAGACCACAGGCTGATTTCTGCGTCTTTTGCCGAACGC
AGTGCATGTGCGGTTGTTGTTTTTTGGAATAGTTTCAATTTTCGGACTGTCCGCTTTGATTTCAGTTTCT
TGGCTTATTCAAAAAGCAAAGTAAAGCCAAAAAAGCGAGATGGCAATACCAAATGCGGCAAAACGGTAGT
GGAAGGAAAGGGGTGCGGGGCAGCGGAAGGAAGGGTGGGGCGGGGCGTGGCGGGGTCTGTGGCTGGGCGC
GACGTCACCGACGTTGGAGCCACTCCTTTGACCATGTGTGCGTGTGTGTATTATTCGTGTCTCGCCACTC
GCCGGTTGTTTTTTTCTTTTTATCTCGCTCTCTCTAGCGCCATCTCGTACGCATGCTCAACGCACCGCAT
GTTGCCGTGTCCTTTATGCGTCATTTTGGCTCGAAATAGGCAATTATTTAAACAAAGATTAGTCAACGAA
AACGCTAAAATAAATAAGTCTACAATATGGTTACTTATTGCCATGTGTGTGCAGCCAACGATAGCAACAA
AAGCAACAACACAGTGGCTTTCCCTCTTTCACTTTTTGTTTGCAAGCGCGTGCGAGCAAGACGGCACGAC
CGGCAAACGCAATTACGCTGACAAAGAGCAGACGAAGTTTTGGCCGAAAAACATCAAGGCGCCTGATACG
AATGCATTTGCAATAACAATTGCGATATTTAATATTGTTTATGAAGCTGTTTGACTTCAAAACACACAAA
AAAAAAAATAAAACAAATTATTTGAAAGAGAATTAGGAATCGGACAGCTTATCGTTACGGGCTAACAGCA
CACCGAGACGAAATAGCTTACCTGACGTCACAGCCTCTGGAAGAACTGCCGCCAAGCAGAGAGAGAGAGA
AAAAGAGGGAGAGCAGCTTAGACCGCATGTGCTTGTGTGTGAGGCGTCTCTCTCTTCGTCTCCTGTTTGC
GCAAACGCATAGACTGCACTGAGAAAATCGATTACCTATTTTTTATGAATGAATATTTGCACTATTACTA
TTCAAAACTATTAAGATAGCAATCACATTCAATAGCCAAATACTATACCACCTGAGCGATGCAACGAAAT
GATCAATTTGAGCAAAAATGCTGCATATTTAGGACGGCATCATTATAGAAATGCTTCTTGCTGTGTACTT
TTCTCTCGTCTGGCAGCTGTTTCGCCGTTATTGTTAAAACCGGCTTAAGTTAGGTGTGTTTTCTACGACT
AGTGATGCCCCTACTAGAAGATGTGTGTTGCACAAATGTCCCTGAATAACCAATTTGAAGTGCAGATAGC
AGTAAACGTAAGCTAATATGAATATTATTTAACTGTAATGTTTTAATATCGCTGGACATTACTAATAAAC
CCACTATAAACACATGTACATATGTATGTTTTGGCATACAATGAGTAGTTGGGGAAAAAATGTGTAAAAG
CACCGTGACCATCACAGCATAAAGATAACCAGCTGAAGTATCGAATATGAGTAACCCCCAAATTGAATCA
CATGCCGCAACTGATAGGACCCATGGAAGTACACTCTTCATGGCGATATACAAGACACACACAAGCACGA
ACACCCAGTTGCGGAGGAAATTCTCCGTAAATGAAAACCCAATCGGCGAACAATTCATACCCATATATGG
TAAAAGTTTTGAACGCGACTTGAGAGCGGAGAGCATTGCGGCTGATAAGGTTTTAGCGCTAAGCGGGCTT
TATAAAACGGGCTGCGGGACCAGTTTTCATATCACTACCGTTTGAGTTCTTGTGCTGTGTGGATACTCCT
CCCGACACAAAGCCGCTCCATCAGCCAGCAGTCGTCTAATCCAGAGACCCCGGATCGGGGTACCAACATG
GCTTACCCATACGATGTTCCAGATTACGCTCCTCCAAGCTTGAATTCTGCAGATATCATGGGCGAAAGGG
TGCGGAAGCGACCCGCGGAATCTAGTGGAAATACGGATTTTGCCGATCAGGGAAATGGTGCCTTCCTGCG
ACACGCTAATCCGCTATCATCGGCGCCCTCTTCAAGCGGCTCCACTCCGGCCCCTTTGAATGCCCCCTTC
CGACAGTCTCGTCACATAGGGGACTCGGACTTGGAGCTAAACATTTCCTCCATGAAGTTGGACGACATGG
ACCTGTCCTCTTTCACCACTGATAGCGAAGCCGGTGGGCTGAGCAACCGCATTAAGCTGGACTCCGGGGT
CTGGGGATCACAGCCGTTCCCCAACAACCAACATTTGTTCCGCGAGCCTATGCGCAGCGCCTTCAAGCCA
CAGCAGCAGCAACATCAGCAGCACCAACCACAACAAATGAAGCCACCGCAGGAAGCGAATGCCAACTTTG
CACTGAATCCACAGCCTTTTCCAAAAATTACAACTCTCGAGGATATAGAGCGCAATATGATCATTCAGCA
GGCCATTCCGAAACAACAGCAGCAGAGCCAGCAACAGGCGGAACGCAAAATGTTTGATGATTTTAGTCTG
GGTAACAGGCAGCAGGTGCCTACACCAACCATGTTGCAGCAACAGATGTTGCAGCAGCAGCATCATCAGA
AACAACAGTCGCAGCAGCAGCCGCCACAACAAGCGCAGCACAAGGTACCCCCTGGCTTCTTGGGCACGCC
GCACACCTCTCCACCGAGGCCAAATTTGGGTTTCCCCGGACCCGAGCTACTGCCCACGCCATCGTCGCAG
CAACAACTAAACGGTATTGGTGGCAACCGAGTGCCGCCCGGATTTATTTACCCGCAAGGTCTGCCCGGGA
ATATTCCGCAATTGCCCCAGCATCCTCTAATGCAGCAGCACATGCCGCACAACTTTCCACTGCCCGGCGG
CAACCAGCGACCTCTACCCAATCCACAAGCTCTGCCCACGGCCCTGAACAATTTCGCGATGCATCCAAGC
TTCAATGCGATGCGCGCCGCTGGAATCCATCCAGGGGCTTTTATGCAACCTCCCCATCCGCACCAGATGC
TGCCACCGCGAATGCCGCCGCACCCGCTGCAAGCTGCCACAAGTCTATTAGGCCAGCAGCCACCGAATTC
CATGTATAACATGTTCAACATGCGACTAGTGCAAGAGATCCAGCAAAACCATCCGCTGCTTCAACAGGCT
GCTGTTGTACGCCAAATGCAACAGAGCAGAGCAGGATCCGTGGCCAGCGATCGTCAGAGATCGCAGGCGC
AACAGCAGCAACAAGGACGACGTCCAGATGGTACAGGAAATTACCCGCTGGAAGAGTACTAGGCGGCCGC
TCGAGTCTAGAGGGCCCGCGGTTCGAAGGTAAGCCTATCCCTAACCCTCTCCTCGGTCTCGATTCTACGC
GTACCGGTCATCATCACCATCACCATTGAGTTTAAACCCGCTGATCAGCCTCGACTGTGCCTTCTAAGGC
CTGAGCTCGCTGATCAGCCTCGATCGAGGATCCAGACATGATAAGATACATTGATGAGTTTGGACAAACC
ACAACTAGAATGCAGTGAAAAAAATGCTTTATTTGTGAAATTTGTGATGCTATTGCTTTATTTGTAACCA
TTATAAGCTGCAATAAACAAGTTAACAACAACAATTGCATTCATTTTATGTTTCAGGTTCAGGGGGAGGT
GTGGGAGGTTTTTTAAAGCAAGTAAAACCTCTACAAATGTGGTATGGCTGATTATGATCAGTCGACCGAT
GCCCTTGAGAGCCTTCAACCCAGTCAGCTCCTTCCGGTGGGCGCGGGGCATGACTATCGTCGCCGCACTT
ATGACTGTCTTCTTTATCATGCAACTCGTAGGACAGGTGCCGGCAGCGCTCTGGGTCATTTTCGGCGAGG
ACCGCTTTCGCTGGAGCGCGACGATGATCGGCCTGTCGCTTGCGGTATTCGGAATCTTGCACGCCCTCGC
TCAAGCCTTCGTCACTGGTCCCGCCACCAAACGTTTCGGCGAGAAGCAGGCCATTATCGCCGGCATGGCG
GCCGACGCGCTGGGCTACGTCTTGCTGGCGTTCGCGACGCGAGGCTGGATGGCCTTCCCCATTATGATTC
TTCTCGCTTCCGGCGGCATCGGGATGCCCGCGTTGCAGGCCATGCTGTCCAGGCAGGTAGATGACGACCA
TCAGGGACAGCTTCAAGGATCGCTCGCGGCTCTTACCAGCCAGCAAAAGGCCAGGAACCGTAAAAAGGCC
GCGTTGCTGGCGTTTTTCCATAGGCTCCGCCCCCCTGACGAGCATCACAAAAATCGACGCTCAAGTCAGA
GGTGGCGAAACCCGACAGGACTATAAAGATACCAGGCGTTTCCCCCTGGAAGCTCCCTCGTGCGCTCTCC
TGTTCCGACCCTGCCGCTTACCGGATACCTGTCCGCCTTTCTCCCTTCGGGAAGCGTGGCGCTTTCTCAA
TGCTCACGCTGTAGGTATCTCAGTTCGGTGTAGGTCGTTCGCTCCAAGCTGGGCTGTGTGCACGAACCCC
CCGTTCAGCCCGACCGCTGCGCCTTATCCGGTAACTATCGTCTTGAGTCCAACCCGGTAAGACACGACTT
ATCGCCACTGGCAGCAGCCACTGGTAACAGGATTAGCAGAGCGAGGTATGTAGGCGGTGCTACAGAGTTC
TTGAAGTGGTGGCCTAACTACGGCTACACTAGAAGGACAGTATTTGGTATCTGCGCTCTGCTGAAGCCAG
TTACCTTCGGAAAAAGAGTTGGTAGCTCTTGATCCGGCAAACAAACCACCGCTGGTAGCGGTGGTTTTTT
TGTTTGCAAGCAGCAGATTACGCGCAGAAAAAAAGGATCTCAAGAAGATCCTTTGATCTTTTCTACGGGG
TCTGACGCTCAGTGGAACGAAAACTCACGTTAAGGGATTTTGGTCATGAGATTATCAAAAAGGATCTTCA
CCTAGATCCTTTTAAATTAAAAATGAAGTTTTAAATCAATCTAAAGTATATATGAGTAAACTTGGTCTGA
CAGTTACCAATGCTTAATCAGTGAGGCACCTATCTCAGCGATCTGTCTATTTCGTTCATCCATAGTTGCC
TGACTCCCCGTCGTGTAGATAACTACGATACGGGAGGGCTTACCATCTGGCCCCAGTGCTGCAATGATAC
CGCGAGACCCACGCTCACCGGCTCCAGATTTATCAGCAATAAACCAGCCAGCCGGAAGGGCCGAGCGCAG
AAGTGGTCCTGCAACTTTATCCGCCTCCATCCAGTCTATTAATTGTTGCCGGGAAGCTAGAGTAAGTAGT
TCGCCAGTTAATAGTTTGCGCAACGTTGTTGCCATTGCTGCAGGCATCGTGGTGTCACGCTCGTCGTTTG
GTATGGCTTCATTCAGCTCCGGTTCCCAACGATCAAGGCGAGTTACATGATCCCCCATGTTGTGCAAAAA
AGCGGTTAGCTCCTTCGGTCCTCCGATCGTTGTCAGAAGTAAGTTGGCCGCAGTGTTATCACTCATGGTT
ATGGCAGCACTGCATAATTCTCTTACTGTCATGCCATCCGTAAGATGCTTTTCTGTGACTGGTGAGTACT
CAACCAAGTCATTCTGAGAATAGTGTATGCGGCGACCGAGTTGCTCTTGCCCGGCGTCAACACGGGATAA
TACCGCGCCACATAGCAGAACTTTAAAAGTGCTCATCATTGGAAAACGTTCTTCGGGGCGAAAACTCTCA
AGGATCTTACCGCTGTTGAGATCCAGTTCGATGTAACCCACTCGTGCACCCAACTGATCTTCAGCATCTT
TTACTTTCACCAGCGTTTCTGGGTGAGCAAAAACAGGAAGGCAAAATGCCGCAAAAAAGGGAATAAGGGC
GACACGGAAATGTTGAATACTCATACTCTTCCTTTTTCAATATTATTGAAGCATTTATCAGGGTTATTGT
CTCATGAGCGGATACATATTTGAATGTATTTAGAAAAATAAACAAATAGGGGTTCCGCGCACATTTCCCC
GAAAAGTGCCACCTGACGTCTAAGAAACCATTATTATCATGACATTAACCTATAAAAATAGGCGTATCAC
GAGGCCCTTTCGT
Features (pLannotate 1.2.2; 9 found; start..end, strand, type, name):
     56..2568    +  promoter       Ac5 promoter: Drosophila melanogaster actin 5C promoter
   2594..2620    +  CDS            3xHA (fragment): three tandem HA epitope tags
   4018..4059    +  CDS            V5 tag: epitope tag from simian virus 5
   4159..4293    -  polyA_signal   SV40 poly(A) signal: SV40 polyadenylation signal
   4316..4400    -  CDS            large T antigen (fragment): large T antigen from SV40 (simian virus 40)
   4401..4871    +  CDS            TcR (fragment): tetracycline efflux protein; tet; confers resistance to tetracycline
   4915..5503    -  rep_origin     ori: high-copy-number ColE1/pMB1/pBR322/pUC origin of replication
   5674..6534    -  CDS            AmpR: β-lactamase; bla; confers resistance to ampicillin, carbenicillin, and related antibiotics
   6535..6639    -  promoter       AmpR promoter: bla
