[The description below was written by a language model from this plasmid's Addgene catalogue record and pLannotate feature annotations shown in this document.]
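Description:
pAc5.1B-HA-DmHPat_57-499_H is an insect expression plasmid of about 6.7 kb for producing an HA-tagged fragment of the Drosophila melanogaster protein HPat (Patr-1, CG5208) in fly cells. The catalogue lists the backbone as unknown, although the name and the annotated parts point to a pAc5.1-type vector. It is propagated in E. coli through a ColE1/pUC-type origin and selected with ampicillin via the β-lactamase gene and its own promoter. The origin is annotated as a high-copy type, whereas the catalogue entry records the plasmid as low copy. Short fragments annotated as tetracycline resistance and SV40 large T antigen appear to be non-functional vector remnants rather than working genes.

Expression is driven by the Drosophila actin 5C (Ac5) promoter, a strong constitutive promoter widely used in cultured insect cells such as S2 cells. Immediately downstream lies a 27-nt match to the 3xHA annotation, a length consistent with a single HA epitope, which provides an N-terminal tag for detection or immunoprecipitation. The unannotated region that follows corresponds in position to the insert, which by its name encodes residues 57–499 of HPat and carries two silent changes relative to the NCBI reference sequence. A vector-derived V5 tag sits after the insert, but the record does not state whether it is read in frame with the protein or preceded by a stop codon. An SV40 polyadenylation signal provides 3′ end processing.

The associated publication concerns HPat as a link between mRNA deadenylation and decapping, so this truncation was probably used to map the domains of HPat needed for its interactions or function, though the record does not describe specific experiments.
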