Addgene plasmid #146463: pAc5.1B-HA-DmHPat_57-499_H
Purpose: Insect Expression of DmHPat_57-499
Depositing lab: Elisa Izaurralde. Depositing organization: Max Planck Institute for Developmental Biology. Publication: HPat provides a link between deadenylation and decapping in metazoa. Haas G, Braun JE, Igreja C, Tritschler F, Nishihara T, Izaurralde E. J Cell Biol. 2010 Apr 19. 189(2):289-302. 10.1083/jcb.200910141 PubMed 20404111.
Backbone
  Vector backbone: Unknown
  Vector type: Insect Expression
Growth in bacteria
  Bacterial resistance: Ampicillin, 100 μg/mL
  Growth temperature: 37°C
  Growth strain: DH5alpha
  Copy number: Low Copy
Gene/Insert
  Gene/Insert name: DmHPat_57-499
  Species: D. melanogaster (fly)
  Mutation: two silent mutations compared to the sequence given by NCBI: NM_142335.2
  Entrez Gene: Patr-1 (a.k.a. anon-WO0118547.282, BcDNA:LD27979, CG5208, Dmel\CG5208, HPat, LD27979)
  Cloning method: Unknown
Terms and licenses: Academic/Nonprofit Terms; Industry Terms: Not Available to Industry
Depositor comments: Plasmids from this collection were made available to the research community and donated after the lab closed. Please note that the sequence provided by the depositing laboratory may be theoretical/predicted or based on Sanger sequencing results. There may be discrepancies between sequencing results obtained by Addgene and the depositor sequence. If an Addgene verified sequence is not available, please contact before placing your order to request that our lab fully sequence the plasmid.
How to cite: pAc5.1B-HA-DmHPat_57-499_H was a gift from Elisa Izaurralde (Addgene plasmid # 146463 ; http://n2t.net/addgene:146463 ; RRID:Addgene_146463)
